>Addgene plasmid #109294 | pEGFPN1zetaYF5,6 | addgene full sequence | sequence record 211330 | Addgene NGS Result
GGTTTAGTGAACCGTCAGATCCGCTAGCGCTACCGGACTCAGATCTCGAGCTCAAGCTTCGAATTCTGAT
GAAGTGGAAAGTGTCTGTTCTCGCCTGCATCCTCCACGTGCGGTTCCCAGGAGCAGAGGCACAGAGCTTT
GGTCTGCTGGATCCCAAACTCTGCTACTTGCTAGATGGAATCCTCTTCATCTACGGAGTCATCATCACAG
CCCTGTACCTGAGAGCAAAATTCAGCAGGAGTGCAGAGACCGCTGCCAACCTGCAGGACCCCAACCAGCT
CTACAATGAGCTCAATCTAGGGCGAAGAGAGGAATATGACGTCTTGGAGAAGAAGCGGGCTCGGGATCCA
GAGATGGGAGGCAAACAGCAGAGGAGGAGGAACCCCCAGGAAGGCGTATACAATGCACTGCAGAAAGACA
AGATGGCAGAAGCCTACAGTGAGATCGGCACAAAAGGCGAGAGGCGGAGAGGCAAGGGGCACGATGGCCT
TTTCCAGGGTCTCAGCACTGCCACCAAGGACACCTTTGATGCCCTGCATATGCAGACCCTGGCCCCTCGC
ACGGTACCGCGGGCCCGGGATCCACCGGTCGCCACCATGGTGAGCAAGGGCGAGGAGCTGTTCACCGGGG
TGGTGCCCATCCTGGTCGAGCTGGACGGCGACGTAAACGGCCACAAGTTCAGCGTGTCCGGCGAGGGCGA
GGGCGATGCCACCTACGGCAAGCTGACCCTGAAGTTCATCTGCACCACCGGCAAGCTGCCCGTGCCCTGG
CCCACCCTCGTGACCACCCTGACCTACGGCGTGCAGTGCTTCAGCCGCTACCCCGACCACATGAAGCAGC
ACGACTTCTTCAAGTCCGCCATGCCCGAAGGCTACGTCCAGGAGCGCACCATCTTCTTCAAGGACGACGG
CAACTACAAGACCCGCGCCGAGGTGAAGTTCGAGGGCGACACCCTGGTGAACCGCATCGAGCTGAAGGGC
ATCGACTTCAAGGAGGACGGCAACATCCTGGGGCACAAGCTGGAGTACAACTACAACAGCCACAACGTCT
ATATCATGGCCGACAAGCAGAAGAACGGCATCAAGGTGAACTTCAAGATCCGCCACAACATCGAGGACGG
CAGCGTGCAGCTCGCCGACCACTACCAGCAGAACACCCCCATCGGCGACGGCCCCGTGCTGCTGCCCGAC
AACCACTACCTGAGCACCCAGTCCGCCCTGAGCAAAGACCCCAACGAGAAGCGCGATCACATGGTCCTGC
TGGAGTTCGTGACCGCCGCCGGGATCACTCTCGGCATGGACGAGCTGTACAAGTAAAGCGGCCGCGACTC
TAGATCATAATCAGCCATACCACATTTGTAGAGGTTTTACTTGCTTTAAAAAACCTCCCACACCTCCCCC
TGAACCTGAAACATAAAATGAATGCAATTGTTGTTGTTAACTTGTTTATTGCAGCTTATAATGGTTACAA
ATAAAGCAATAGCATCACAAATTTCACAAATAAAGCATTTTTTTCACTGCATTCTAGTTGTGGTTTGTCC
AAACTCATCAATGTATCTTAAGGCGTAAATTGTAAGCGTTAATATTTTGTTAAAATTCGCGTTAAATTTT
TGTTAAATCAGCTCATTTTTTAACCAATAGGCCGAAATCGGCAAAATCCCTTATAAATCAAAAGAATAGA
CCGAGATAGGGT
[37 nt withheld, positions 1693-1729]
AAAGAACGTGGACTCCAACGTCAAAGG
[49 nt withheld, positions 1757-1805]
T
[91 nt withheld, positions 1807-1897]
G
[124 nt withheld, positions 1899-2022]
CAGGTGGCACTTTTCGGGGAAATGTGCGCGGAACCCCTATTTGTTTATTTTTCTAAATACATTCAAATAT
GTATCCGCTCATGAGACAATAACCCTGATAAATGCTTCAATAATATTGAAAAAGGAAGAGTCCTGAGGCG
GAAAGAACCAGCTGTGGAATGTGTGTCAGTTAGGGTGTGGAAAGTCCCCAGGCTCCCCAGCAGGCAGAAG
TATGCAAAGCATGCATCTCAATTAGTCAGCAACCAGGTGTGGAAAGTCCCCAGGCTCCCCAGCAGGCAGA
AGTATGCAAAGCATGCATCTCAATTAGTCAGCAACCATAGTCCCGCCCCTAACTCCGCCCATCCCGCCCC
TAACTCCGCCCAGTTCCGCCCATTCTCCGCCCCATGGCTGACTAATTTTTTTTATTTATGCAGAGGCCGA
GGCCGCCTCGGCCTCTGAGCTATTCCAGAAGTAGTGAGGAGGCTTTTTTGGAGGCCTAGGCTTTTGCAAA
GATCGATCAAGAGACAGGATGAGGATCGTTTCGCATGATTGAACAAGATGGATTGCACGCAGGTTCTCCG
GCCGCTTGGGTGGAGAGGCTATTCGGCTATGACTGGGCACAACAGACAATCGGCTGCTCTGATGCCGCCG
TGTTCCGGCTGTCAGCGCAGGGGCGCCCGGTTCTTTTTGTCAAGACCGACCTGTCCGGTGCCCTGAATGA
ACTGCAAGACGAGGCAGCGCGGCTATCGTGGCTGGCCACGACGGGCGTTCCTTGCGCAGCTGTGCTCGAC
GTTGTCACTGAAGCGGGAAGGGACTGGCTGCTATTGGGCGAAGTGCCGGGGCAGGATCTCCTGTCATCTC
ACCTTGCTCCTGCCGAGAAAGTATCCATCATGGCTGATGCAATGCGGCGGCTGCATACGCTTGATCCGGC
TACCTGCCCATTCGACCACCAAGCGAAACATCGCATCGAGCGAGCACGTACTCGGATGGAAGCCGGTCTT
GTCGATCAGGATGATCTGGACGAAGAGCATCAGGGGCTCGCGCCAGCCGAACTGTTCGCCAGGCTCAAGG
CGAGCATGCCCGACGGCGAGGATCTCGTCGTGACCCATGGCGATGCCTGCTTGCCGAATATCATGGTGGA
AAATGGCCGCTTTTCTGGATTCATCGACTGTGGCCGGCTGGGTGTGGCGGACCGCTATCAGGACATAGCG
TTGGCTACCCGTGATATTGCTGAAGAGCTTGGCGGCGAATGGGCTGACCGCTTCCTCGTGCTTTACGGTA
TCGCCGCTCCCGATTCGCAGCGCATCGCCTTCTATCGCCTTCTTGACGAGTTCTTCTGAGCGGGACTCTG
GGGTTCGAAATGACCGACCAAGCGACGCCCAACCTGCCATCACGAGATTTCGATTCCACCGCCGCCTTCT
ATGAAAGGTTGGGCTTCGGAATCGTTTTCCGGGACGCCGGCTGGATGATCCTCCAGCGCGGGGATCTCAT
GCTGGAGTTCTTCGCCCACCCTAGGGGGAGGCTAACTGAAACACGGAAGGAGACAATACCGGAAGGAACC
CGCGCTATGACGGCAATAAAAAGACAGAATAAAACGCACGGTGTTGGGTCGTTTGTTCATAAACGCGGGG
TTCGGTCCCAGGGCTGGCACTCTGTCGATACCCCACCGAGACCCCATTGGGGCCAATACGCCCGCGTTTC
TTCCTTTTCCCCACCCCACCCCCCAAGTTCGGGTGAAGGCCCAGGGCTCGCAGCCAACGTCGGGGCGGCA
GGCCCTGCCATAGCCTCAGGTTACTCATATATACTTTAGATTGATTTAAAACTTCATTTTTAATTTAAAA
GGATCTAGGTGAAGATCCTTTTTGATAATCTCATGACCAAAATCCCTTAACGTGAGTTTTCGTTCCACTG
AGCGTCAGACCCCGTAGAAAAGATCAAAGGATCTTCTTGAGATCCTTTTTTTCTGCGCGTAATCTGCTGC
TTGCAAACAAAAAAACCACCGCTACCAGCGGTGGTTTGTTTGCCGGATCAAGAGCTACCAACTCTTTTTC
CGAAGGTAACTGGCTTCAGCAGAGCGCAGATACCAAATACTGTTCTTCTAGTGTAGCCGTAGTTAGGCCA
CCACTTCAAGAACTCTGTAGCACCGCCTACATACCTCGCTCTGCTAATCCTGTTACCAGTGGCTGCTGCC
AGTGGCGATAAGTCGTGTCTTACCGGGTTGGACTCAAGACGATAGTTACCGGATAAGGCGCAGCGGTCGG
GCTGAACGGGGGGTTCGTGCACACAGCCCAGCTTGGAGCGAACGACCTACACCGAACTGAGATACCTACA
GCGTGAGCTATGAGAAAGCGCCACGCTTCCCGAAGGGAGAAAGGCGGACAGGTATCCGGTAAGCGGCAGG
GTCGGAACAGGAGAGCGCACGAGGGAGCTTCCAGGGGGAAACGCCTGGTATCTTTATAGTCCTGTCGGGT
TTCGCCACCTCTGACTTGAGCGTCGATTTTTGTGATGCTCGTCAGGGGGGCGGAGCCTATGGAAAAACGC
CAGCAACGCGGCCTTTTTACGGTTCCTGGCCTTTTGCTGGCCTTTTGCTCACATGTTCTTTCCTGCGTTA
TCCCCTGATTCTGTGGATAACCGTATTACCGCCATGCATTAGTTATTAATAGTAATCAATTACGGGGTCA
TTAGTTCATAGCCCATATATGGAGTTCCGCGTTACATAACTTACGGTAAATGGCCCGCCTGGCTGACCGC
CCAACGACCCCCGCCCATTGACGTCAATAATGACGTATGTTCCCATAGTAACGCCAATAGGGACTTTCCA
TTGACGTCAATGGGTGGAGTATTTACGGTAAACTGCCCACTTGGCAGTACATCAAGTGTATCATATGCCA
AGTACGCCCCCTATTGACGTCAATGACGGTAAATGGCCCGCCTGGCATTATGCCCAGTACATGACCTTAT
GGGACTTTCCTACTTGGCAGTACATCTACGTATTAGTCATCGCTATTACCATGGTGATGCGGTTTTGGCA
GTACATCAATGGGCGTGGATAGCGGTTTGACTCACGGGGATTTCCAAGTCTCCACCCCATTGACGTCAAT
GGGAGTTTGTTTTGGCACCAAAATCAACGGGACTTTCCAAAATGTCGTAACAACTCCGCCCCATTGACGC
AAATGGGCGGTAGGCGTGTACGGTGGGAGGTCTATATAAGCAGAGCT
Features (pLannotate 1.2.2; 17 found; start..end, strand, type, name):
      2..21      +  promoter       tight TRE promoter (fragment): Tet-responsive promoter PTight, consisting of seven tet operator sequences followed by the minimal CMV promoter
     23..68      +  misc_feature   MCS (fragment): multiple cloning site
     69..560     +  CDS            Cd247: CD3Z_MOUSE - Also known as Cd3z, Tcrz. Experimental evidence at protein level: Swiss-Prot protein existence level 1. Part of the TCR-CD3 complex present on T-lymphocyte cell surface that plays an essential role in adaptive immune response. When antigen presenting cells (APCs) activate T-cell receptor (TCR), TCR- mediated signals are transmitted across the cell membrane by the CD3 chains CD3D, CD3E, CD3G and CD3Z. All CD3 chains contain immunoreceptor tyrosine-based activation motifs (ITAMs) in their cytoplasmic domain. Upon TCR engagement, these motifs become phosphorylated by Src family prote
    561..589     +  misc_feature   MCS (fragment): multiple cloning site
    597..1316    +  CDS            EGFP: the original enhanced GFP (Yang et al., 1996) mammalian codon-optimized
   1333..1416    +  CDS            large T antigen (fragment): large T antigen from SV40 (simian virus 40)
   1439..1560    +  polyA_signal   SV40 poly(A) signal: SV40 polyadenylation signal
   1594..2022    -  rep_origin     f1 ori (sequence partly withheld): f1 bacteriophage origin of replication; arrow indicates direction of (+) strand synthesis
   2049..2153    +  promoter       AmpR promoter: bla
   2155..2512    +  promoter       SV40 promoter: SV40 enhancer and early promoter
   2547..3341    +  CDS            NeoR/KanR: aminoglycoside phosphotransferase from Tn5; aph(3')-II (or nptII); confers resistance to neomycin, kanamycin, and G418 (Geneticin®)
   3362..3514    +  CDS            ble (fragment): BLE_KLEPN - Experimental evidence at protein level: Swiss-Prot protein existence level 1. Binding protein with a strong affinity to the bleomycin family of antibiotics. Binds to CL990; an antimitotic-antibiotic compound. From Klebsiella pneumoniae.
   3573..3620    +  polyA_signal   HSV TK poly(A) signal: herpes simplex virus thymidine kinase polyadenylation signal (Cole and Stacy, 1985)
   3711..3727    -  polyA_signal   bGH poly(A) signal (fragment): bovine growth hormone polyadenylation signal
   3949..4537    +  rep_origin     ori: high-copy-number ColE1/pMB1/pBR322/pUC origin of replication
   4712..5015    +  enhancer       CMV enhancer: human cytomegalovirus immediate early enhancer
   5016..5219    +  promoter       CMV promoter: human cytomegalovirus (CMV) immediate early promoter
