[The description below was written by a language model from this plasmid's Addgene catalogue record and pLannotate feature annotations shown in this document.]
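Description:
pEGFPN1zetaYF5,6 is a mammalian expression plasmid built on the Clontech pEGFP-N1 backbone that produces the mouse T-cell receptor zeta chain (CD3 zeta, gene Cd247) fused at its C-terminus to EGFP. In the sequenced 5.2 kb record, the human CMV immediate-early enhancer and promoter sit upstream of the Cd247 coding sequence. A short stretch of residual multiple cloning site links this sequence to the EGFP open reading frame, and the transcript ends at the SV40 polyadenylation signal. The short "tight TRE" hit at the start of the record most likely reflects the minimal CMV promoter sequence spanning the numbering origin of the circular map, not a tetracycline-responsive element. The small large T antigen, ble and bGH fragments also appear to be backbone remnants or annotation artefacts.

The insert carries tyrosine-to-phenylalanine substitutions in the third ITAM of zeta. The "YF5,6" in the name suggests that these are the fifth and sixth ITAM tyrosines, though the record does not give residue positions. ITAM tyrosines are phosphorylated by Src-family kinases after TCR engagement, so replacing them with phenylalanine removes those phosphorylation sites while the GFP tag allows the protein's expression and localisation to be followed. This makes the construct suited to dissecting the contribution of individual ITAMs to TCR signalling, although the record states only that it expresses a TCR zeta-GFP fusion.

The plasmid is propagated in E. coli through a high-copy pUC-type origin. An f1 origin is also present for single-stranded DNA production. A single NeoR/KanR cassette, driven by a bacterial promoter and the SV40 early promoter and ended by the HSV TK polyadenylation signal, confers kanamycin resistance in bacteria and G418 selection in transfected mammalian cells.
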