Addgene plasmid #109294: pEGFPN1zetaYF5,6
Purpose: Express TCR zeta-GFP fusion protein
Depositing lab: Nicolai van Oers. Depositing organization: University of Texas Southwestern Medical Center.
Backbone
  Vector backbone: pEGFPN1
  Backbone manufacturer: Clontech
  Backbone size w/o insert (bp): 4700
  Vector type: Mammalian Expression
Growth in bacteria
  Bacterial resistance: Kanamycin, 50 μg/mL
  Growth temperature: 37°C
  Growth strain: DH5alpha
  Copy number: High Copy
Gene/Insert
  Gene/Insert name: TCR zeta
  Species: M. musculus (mouse)
  Mutation: ITAM 3, Y to F
  Entrez Gene: Cd247 (a.k.a. 4930549J05Rik, A430104F18Rik, Cd3, Cd3-eta, Cd3-zeta, Cd3h, Cd3z, Cd3zeta, T3z, Tcrk, Tcrz)
  Promoter: CMV
  Cloning method: Restriction Enzyme; 5′ cloning site Unknown (unknown if destroyed)
  Sequencing primers: 5′ CMV-F
Terms and licenses: Academic/Nonprofit Terms; Industry Terms: Not Available to Industry
How to cite: pEGFPN1zetaYF5,6 was a gift from Nicolai van Oers (Addgene plasmid # 109294 ; http://n2t.net/addgene:109294 ; RRID:Addgene_109294)
